Addgene plasmid #110366: pcDNA-HisA-HOXC6-1
Purpose: Mammalian expression of HisA-tagged HOXC6-1
Depositing lab: Carlos Moreno. Depositing organization: Emory University. Publication: Loss of HOXC6 expression induces apoptosis in prostate cancer cells. Ramachandran S, Liu P, Young AN, Yin-Goen Q, Lim SD, Laycock N, Amin MB, Carney JK, Marshall FF, Petros JA, Moreno CS. Oncogene. 2005 Jan 6;24(1):188-98. doi: 10.1038/sj.onc.1207906. PubMed 15637592.
Backbone
  Vector backbone: pcDNA3-HISA
  Backbone manufacturer: Invitrogen
  Vector type: Mammalian Expression
  Selectable markers: Neomycin (select with G418)
Growth in bacteria
  Bacterial resistance: Ampicillin, 100 μg/mL
  Growth temperature: 37°C
  Growth strain: DH5alpha
  Copy number: High Copy
Gene/Insert
  Gene/Insert name: HOXC6
  Species: H. sapiens (human)
  Mutation: long isoform
  GenBank ID: NM_004503
  Entrez Gene: HOXC6 (a.k.a. CP25, HHO.C8, HOX3, HOX3C)
  Tag / fusion protein: HIS (N terminal on backbone)
  Cloning method: Unknown
  Sequencing primers: 5′ unknown
Terms and licenses: Academic/Nonprofit Terms; Industry Terms: Not Available to Industry
How to cite: pcDNA-HisA-HOXC6-1 was a gift from Carlos Moreno (Addgene plasmid # 110366 ; http://n2t.net/addgene:110366 ; RRID:Addgene_110366)
