[The description below was written by a language model from this plasmid's Addgene catalogue record and pLannotate feature annotations shown in this document.]
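Description:
pcDNA-HisA-HOXC6-1 is a mammalian expression plasmid built on Invitrogen's pcDNA3-HisA backbone and carrying the long isoform of human HOXC6, a homeobox transcription factor involved in anterior-posterior positional identity. The sequenced record is 6,222 nt. In bacteria the plasmid is maintained at high copy through a ColE1/pUC-type origin and selected with ampicillin via the β-lactamase gene and its native promoter. An f1 origin is also present, which allows single-stranded DNA production. For mammalian cells, an SV40 enhancer/early promoter drives the neomycin phosphotransferase gene, terminated by an SV40 polyadenylation signal, so that stable transfectants can be selected with G418.

The expression cassette uses the human cytomegalovirus immediate early enhancer and promoter, followed by a T7 promoter that permits in vitro transcription. The open reading frame begins with the backbone-encoded N-terminal leader: a polyhistidine stretch (picked up by the annotation software as a fragment of a composite His-containing tag), the T7 gene 10 leader peptide, and the Xpress epitope, which includes an enterokinase cleavage site. The HOXC6 coding sequence follows this leader, and the transcript is terminated by the bovine growth hormone polyadenylation signal. The resulting fusion protein can be detected or purified through the His and Xpress tags. Several short annotated fragments (HIV-1 LTR, ble, lacI, bom, and the lac promoter/operator region) appear to be backbone remnants or partial matches rather than functional payload elements. The construct is intended for overexpression of tagged HOXC6 in mammalian cells, and the associated publication concerns the role of HOXC6 in prostate cancer cell survival. The cloning method is not recorded.
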