Features (pLannotate 1.2.2; 23 found; start..end, strand, type, name):
     28..80      -  misc_feature   bom (fragment): basis of mobility region from pBR322
    235..614     +  enhancer       CMV enhancer: human cytomegalovirus immediate early enhancer
    615..818     +  promoter       CMV promoter: human cytomegalovirus (CMV) immediate early promoter
    814..847     +  LTR            5' LTR (truncated) (fragment): truncated 5' long terminal repeat (LTR) from HIV-1
    863..881     +  promoter       T7 promoter: promoter for bacteriophage T7 RNA polymerase
    932..952     +  CDS            capTEV™ (fragment): composite tag for in vivo biotinylation, TEV protease cleavage, and 6xHis tagging
    953..985     +  CDS            T7 tag (gene 10 leader): leader peptide from bacteriophage T7 gene 10 promotes efficient translation in E. coli
    989..1012    +  CDS            Xpress™ tag: Xpress™ epitope tag, including an enterokinase recognition and cleavage site
   1043..1747    +  CDS            HOXC6: HXC6_HUMAN - Also known as HOX3C. Experimental evidence at transcript level: Swiss-Prot protein existence level 2. Sequence-specific transcription factor which is part of a developmental regulatory system that provides cells with specific positional identities on the anterior-posterior axis. From Homo sapiens (Human).
   1819..2043    +  polyA_signal   bGH poly(A) signal: bovine growth hormone polyadenylation signal
   2047..2068    +  promoter       SV40 promoter (fragment): SV40 enhancer and early promoter
   2089..2517    +  rep_origin     f1 ori (sequence partly withheld): f1 bacteriophage origin of replication; arrow indicates direction of (+) strand synthesis
   2531..2860    +  promoter       SV40 promoter: SV40 enhancer and early promoter
   2927..3718    +  CDS            neo: KKA2_KLEPN - Also known as kan, nptII. Experimental evidence at protein level: Swiss-Prot protein existence level 1. Resistance to kanamycin, neomycin, paromomycin, ribostamycin, butirosin and gentamicin B. From Klebsiella pneumoniae.
   3742..3900    +  CDS            ble (fragment): BLE_KLEPN - Experimental evidence at protein level: Swiss-Prot protein existence level 1. Binding protein with a strong affinity to the bleomycin family of antibiotics. Binds to CL990; an antimitotic-antibiotic compound. From Klebsiella pneumoniae.
   3895..4016    +  polyA_signal   SV40 poly(A) signal: SV40 polyadenylation signal
   4089..4105    -  protein_bind   lac operator: The lac repressor binds to the lac operator to inhibit transcription in E. coli. This inhibition can be relieved by adding lactose or isopropyl-β-D-thiogalactopyranoside (IPTG). lac repressor encoded by lacI
   4113..4143    -  promoter       lac promoter: promoter for the E. coli lac operon
   4158..4179    -  protein_bind   CAP binding site: CAP binding activates transcription in the presence of cAMP. E. coli catabolite activator protein
   4192..4284    -  CDS            lacI (fragment): lac repressor; lacI; The lac repressor binds to the lac operator to inhibit transcription in E. coli. This inhibition can be relieved by adding lactose or isopropyl-β-D-thiogalactopyranoside (IPTG).
   4467..5055    -  rep_origin     ori: high-copy-number ColE1/pMB1/pBR322/pUC origin of replication
   5226..6086    -  CDS            AmpR: β-lactamase; bla; confers resistance to ampicillin, carbenicillin, and related antibiotics
   6087..6191    -  promoter       AmpR promoter: bla
>Addgene plasmid #110366 | pcDNA-HisA-HOXC6-1 | addgene full sequence | sequence record 211149 | Addgene NGS Result
GACGGATCGGGAGATCTCCCGATCCCCTATGGTGCACTCTCAGTACAATCTGCTCTGATGCCGCATAGTT
AAGCCAGTATCTGCTCCCTGCTTGTGTGTTGGAGGTCGCTGAGTAGTGCGCGAGCAAAATTTAAGCTACA
ACAAGGCAAGGCTTGACCGACAATTGCATGAAGAATCTGCTTAGGGTTAGGCGTTTTGCGCTGCTTCGCG
ATGTACGGGCCAGATATACGCGTTGACATTGATTATTGACTAGTTATTAATAGTAATCAATTACGGGGTC
ATTAGTTCATAGCCCATATATGGAGTTCCGCGTTACATAACTTACGGTAAATGGCCCGCCTGGCTGACCG
CCCAACGACCCCCGCCCATTGACGTCAATAATGACGTATGTTCCCATAGTAACGCCAATAGGGACTTTCC
ATTGACGTCAATGGGTGGAGTATTTACGGTAAACTGCCCACTTGGCAGTACATCAAGTGTATCATATGCC
AAGTACGCCCCCTATTGACGTCAATGACGGTAAATGGCCCGCCTGGCATTATGCCCAGTACATGACCTTA
TGGGACTTTCCTACTTGGCAGTACATCTACGTATTAGTCATCGCTATTACCATGGTGATGCGGTTTTGGC
AGTACATCAATGGGCGTGGATAGCGGTTTGACTCACGGGGATTTCCAAGTCTCCACCCCATTGACGTCAA
TGGGAGTTTGTTTTGGCACCAAAATCAACGGGACTTTCCAAAATGTCGTAACAACTCCGCCCCATTGACG
CAAATGGGCGGTAGGCGTGTACGGTGGGAGGTCTATATAAGCAGAGCTCTCTGGCTAACTAGAGAACCCA
CTGCTTACTGGCTTATCGAAATTAATACGACTCACTATAGGGAGACCCAAGCTGGCTAGCGTTTAAACTT
AAGCTTACCATGGGGGGTTCTCATCATCATCATCATCATGGTATGGCTAGCATGACTGGTGGACAGCAAA
TGGGTCGGGATCTGTACGACGATGACGATAAGGTACCTAAGGATCCAGGTAAAGGCAAAGGGATGAATTC
CTACTTCACTAACCCTTCCTTATCCTGCCACCTCGCCGGGGGCCAGGACGTCCTCCCCAACGTCGCCCTC
AATTCCACCGCCTATGATCCAGTGAGGCATTTCTCGACCTATGGAGCGGCCGTTGCCCAGAACCGGATCT
ACTCGACTCCCTTTTATTCGCCACAGGAGAATGTCGTGTTCAGTTCCAGCCGGGGGCCGTATGACTATGG
ATCTAATTCCTTTTACCAGGAGAAAGACATGCTCTCAAACTGCAGACAAAACACCTTAGGACATAACACA
CAGACCTCAATCGCTCAGGATTTTAGTTCTGAGCAGGGCAGGACTGCGCCCCAGGACCAGAAAGCCAGTA
TCCAGATTTACCCCTGGATGCAGCGAATGAATTCGCACAGTGGGGTCGGCTACGGAGCGGACCGGAGGCG
CGGCCGCCAGATCTACTCGCGGTACCAGACCCTGGAACTGGAGAAGGAATTTCACTTCAATCGCTACCTA
ACGCGGCGCCGGCGCATCGAGATCGCCAACGCGCTTTGCCTGACCGAGCGACAGATCAAAATCTGGTTCC
AGAACCGCCGGATGAAGTGGAAAAAAGAATCTAATCTCACATCCACTCTCTCGGGGGGCGGCGGAGGGGC
CACCGCCGACAGCCTGGGCGGAAAAGAGGAAAAGCGGGAAGAGACAGAAGAGGAGAAGCAGAAAGAGTGA
CCAGGACTGTCCCTGCCACCCCTCTCTCGAGTCTAGAGGGCCCGTTTAAACCCGCTGATCAGCCTCGACT
GTGCCTTCTAGTTGCCAGCCATCTGTTGTTTGCCCCTCCCCCGTGCCTTCCTTGACCCTGGAAGGTGCCA
CTCCCACTGTCCTTTCCTAATAAAATGAGGAAATTGCATCGCATTGTCTGAGTAGGTGTCATTCTATTCT
GGGGGGTGGGGTGGGGCAGGACAGCAAGGGGGAGGATTGGGAAGACAATAGCAGGCATGCTGGGGATGCG
GTGGGCTCTATGGCTTCTGAGGCGGAAAGAACCAGCTGGGGCTCTAGGGGGTATCCCC
[124 nt withheld, positions 2089-2212]
C
[91 nt withheld, positions 2214-2304]
A
[49 nt withheld, positions 2306-2354]
CCTTTGACGTTGGAGTCCACGTTCTTT
[37 nt withheld, positions 2382-2418]
ACCCTATCTCGGTCTATTCTTTTGATTTATAAGGGATTTTGCCGATTTCGGCCTATTGGTTAAAAAATGA
GCTGATTTAACAAAAATTTAACGCGAATTAATTCTGTGGAATGTGTGTCAGTTAGGGTGTGGAAAGTCCC
CAGGCTCCCCAGCAGGCAGAAGTATGCAAAGCATGCATCTCAATTAGTCAGCAACCAGGTGTGGAAAGTC
CCCAGGCTCCCCAGCAGGCAGAAGTATGCAAAGCATGCATCTCAATTAGTCAGCAACCATAGTCCCGCCC
CTAACTCCGCCCATCCCGCCCCTAACTCCGCCCAGTTCCGCCCATTCTCCGCCCCATGGCTGACTAATTT
TTTTTATTTATGCAGAGGCCGAGGCCGCCTCTGCCTCTGAGCTATTCCAGAAGTAGTGAGGAGGCTTTTT
TGGAGGCCTAGGCTTTTGCAAAAAGCTCCCGGGAGCTTGTATATCCATTTTCGGATCTGATCAAGAGACA
GGATGAGGATCGTTTCGCATGATTGAACAAGATGGATTGCACGCAGGTTCTCCGGCCGCTTGGGTGGAGA
GGCTATTCGGCTATGACTGGGCACAACAGACAATCGGCTGCTCTGATGCCGCCGTGTTCCGGCTGTCAGC
GCAGGGGCGCCCGGTTCTTTTTGTCAAGACCGACCTGTCCGGTGCCCTGAATGAACTGCAGGACGAGGCA
GCGCGGCTATCGTGGCTGGCCACGACGGGCGTTCCTTGCGCAGCTGTGCTCGACGTTGTCACTGAAGCGG
GAAGGGACTGGCTGCTATTGGGCGAAGTGCCGGGGCAGGATCTCCTGTCATCTCACCTTGCTCCTGCCGA
GAAAGTATCCATCATGGCTGATGCAATGCGGCGGCTGCATACGCTTGATCCGGCTACCTGCCCATTCGAC
CACCAAGCGAAACATCGCATCGAGCGAGCACGTACTCGGATGGAAGCCGGTCTTGTCGATCAGGATGATC
TGGACGAAGAGCATCAGGGGCTCGCGCCAGCCGAACTGTTCGCCAGGCTCAAGGCGCGCATGCCCGACGG
CGAGGATCTCGTCGTGACCCATGGCGATGCCTGCTTGCCGAATATCATGGTGGAAAATGGCCGCTTTTCT
GGATTCATCGACTGTGGCCGGCTGGGTGTGGCGGACCGCTATCAGGACATAGCGTTGGCTACCCGTGATA
TTGCTGAAGAGCTTGGCGGCGAATGGGCTGACCGCTTCCTCGTGCTTTACGGTATCGCCGCTCCCGATTC
GCAGCGCATCGCCTTCTATCGCCTTCTTGACGAGTTCTTCTGAGCGGGACTCTGGGGTTCGAAATGACCG
ACCAAGCGACGCCCAACCTGCCATCACGAGATTTCGATTCCACCGCCGCCTTCTATGAAAGGTTGGGCTT
CGGAATCGTTTTCCGGGACGCCGGCTGGATGATCCTCCAGCGCGGGGATCTCATGCTGGAGTTCTTCGCC
CACCCCAACTTGTTTATTGCAGCTTATAATGGTTACAAATAAAGCAATAGCATCACAAATTTCACAAATA
AAGCATTTTTTTCACTGCATTCTAGTTGTGGTTTGTCCAAACTCATCAATGTATCTTATCATGTCTGTAT
ACCGTCGACCTCTAGCTAGAGCTTGGCGTAATCATGGTCATAGCTGTTTCCTGTGTGAAATTGTTATCCG
CTCACAATTCCACACAACATACGAGCCGGAAGCATAAAGTGTAAAGCCTGGGGTGCCTAATGAGTGAGCT
AACTCACATTAATTGCGTTGCGCTCACTGCCCGCTTTCCAGTCGGGAAACCTGTCGTGCCAGCTGCATTA
ATGAATCGGCCAACGCGCGGGGAGAGGCGGTTTGCGTATTGGGCGCTCTTCCGCTTCCTCGCTCACTGAC
TCGCTGCGCTCGGTCGTTCGGCTGCGGCGAGCGGTATCAGCTCACTCAAAGGCGGTAATACGGTTATCCA
CAGAATCAGGGGATAACGCAGGAAAGAACATGTGAGCAAAAGGCCAGCAAAAGGCCAGGAACCGTAAAAA
GGCCGCGTTGCTGGCGTTTTTCCATAGGCTCCGCCCCCCTGACGAGCATCACAAAAATCGACGCTCAAGT
CAGAGGTGGCGAAACCCGACAGGACTATAAAGATACCAGGCGTTTCCCCCTGGAAGCTCCCTCGTGCGCT
CTCCTGTTCCGACCCTGCCGCTTACCGGATACCTGTCCGCCTTTCTCCCTTCGGGAAGCGTGGCGCTTTC
TCATAGCTCACGCTGTAGGTATCTCAGTTCGGTGTAGGTCGTTCGCTCCAAGCTGGGCTGTGTGCACGAA
CCCCCCGTTCAGCCCGACCGCTGCGCCTTATCCGGTAACTATCGTCTTGAGTCCAACCCGGTAAGACACG
ACTTATCGCCACTGGCAGCAGCCACTGGTAACAGGATTAGCAGAGCGAGGTATGTAGGCGGTGCTACAGA
GTTCTTGAAGTGGTGGCCTAACTACGGCTACACTAGAAGAACAGTATTTGGTATCTGCGCTCTGCTGAAG
CCAGTTACCTTCGGAAAAAGAGTTGGTAGCTCTTGATCCGGCAAACAAACCACCGCTGGTAGCGGTGGTT
TTTTTGTTTGCAAGCAGCAGATTACGCGCAGAAAAAAAGGATCTCAAGAAGATCCTTTGATCTTTTCTAC
GGGGTCTGACGCTCAGTGGAACGAAAACTCACGTTAAGGGATTTTGGTCATGAGATTATCAAAAAGGATC
TTCACCTAGATCCTTTTAAATTAAAAATGAAGTTTTAAATCAATCTAAAGTATATATGAGTAAACTTGGT
CTGACAGTTACCAATGCTTAATCAGTGAGGCACCTATCTCAGCGATCTGTCTATTTCGTTCATCCATAGT
TGCCTGACTCCCCGTCGTGTAGATAACTACGATACGGGAGGGCTTACCATCTGGCCCCAGTGCTGCAATG
ATACCGCGAGACCCACGCTCACCGGCTCCAGATTTATCAGCAATAAACCAGCCAGCCGGAAGGGCCGAGC
GCAGAAGTGGTCCTGCAACTTTATCCGCCTCCATCCAGTCTATTAATTGTTGCCGGGAAGCTAGAGTAAG
TAGTTCGCCAGTTAATAGTTTGCGCAACGTTGTTGCCATTGCTACAGGCATCGTGGTGTCACGCTCGTCG
TTTGGTATGGCTTCATTCAGCTCCGGTTCCCAACGATCAAGGCGAGTTACATGATCCCCCATGTTGTGCA
AAAAAGCGGTTAGCTCCTTCGGTCCTCCGATCGTTGTCAGAAGTAAGTTGGCCGCAGTGTTATCACTCAT
GGTTATGGCAGCACTGCATAATTCTCTTACTGTCATGCCATCCGTAAGATGCTTTTCTGTGACTGGTGAG
TACTCAACCAAGTCATTCTGAGAATAGTGTATGCGGCGACCGAGTTGCTCTTGCCCGGCGTCAATACGGG
ATAATACCGCGCCACATAGCAGAACTTTAAAAGTGCTCATCATTGGAAAACGTTCTTCGGGGCGAAAACT
CTCAAGGATCTTACCGCTGTTGAGATCCAGTTCGATGTAACCCACTCGTGCACCCAACTGATCTTCAGCA
TCTTTTACTTTCACCAGCGTTTCTGGGTGAGCAAAAACAGGAAGGCAAAATGCCGCAAAAAAGGGAATAA
GGGCGACACGGAAATGTTGAATACTCATACTCTTCCTTTTTCAATATTATTGAAGCATTTATCAGGGTTA
TTGTCTCATGAGCGGATACATATTTGAATGTATTTAGAAAAATAAACAAATAGGGGTTCCGCGCACATTT
CCCCGAAAAGTGCCACCTGACGTC
